>Addgene plasmid | pBItetDT960GFP | analyzer sequence | sequence record 151409
CTGCAGGAATTCGGGGCCGCGGAGGCTGGATCGGTCCCGGTGTCTTCTATGGAGGTCAAAACAGCGTGGA
TGGCGTCTCCAGGCGATCTGACGGTTCACTAAACGAGCTCTGCTTATATAGGTCGAGTTTACCACTCCCT
ATCAGTGATAGAGAAAAGTGAAAGTCGAGTTTACCACTCCCTATCAGTGATAGAGAAAAGTGAAAGTCGA
GTTTACCACTCCCTATCAGTGATAGAGAAAAGTGAAAGTCGAGTTTACCACTCCCTATCAGTGATAGAGA
AAAGTGAAAGTCGAGTTTACCACTCCCTATCAGTGATAGAGAAAAGTGAAAGTCGAGTTTACCACTCCCT
ATCAGTGATAGAGAAAAGTGAAAGTCGAGTTTACCACTCCCTATCAGTGATAGAGAAAAGTGAAAGTCGA
GCTCGGTACCCGGGTCGAGTAGGCGTGTACGGTGGGAGGCCTATATAAGCAGAGCTCGTTTAGTGAACCG
TCAGATCGCCTGGAGACGCCATCCACGCTGTTTTGACCTCCATAGAAGACACCGGGACCGATCCAGCCTC
CGCGGCCCCGAATTCGAGCTCGGTACCCGGGGATCCTCTAGTCAGCTGACGCGCCGGTCGCCACCATGGT
GAGCAAGGGCGAGGAGCTGTTCACCGGGGTGGTGCCCATCCTGGTCGAGCTGGACGGCGACGTAAACGGC
CACAAGTTCAGCGTGTCCGGCGAGGGCGAGGGCGATGCCACCTACGGCAAGCTGACCCTGAAGTTCATCT
GCACCACCGGCAAGCTGCCCGTGCCCTGGCCCACCCTCGTGACCACCCTGACCTACGGCGTGCAGTGCTT
CAGCCGCTACCCCGACCACATGAAGCAGCACGACTTCTTCAAGTCCGCCATGCCCGAAGGCTACGTCCAG
GAGCGCACCATCTTCTTCAAGGACGACGGCAACTACAAGACCCGCGCCGAGGTGAAGTTCGAGGGCGACA
CCCTGGTGAACCGCATCGAGCTGAAGGGCATCGACTTCAAGGAGGACGGCAACATCCTGGGGCACAAGCT
GGAGTACAACTACAACAGCCACAACGTCTATATCATGGCCGACAAGCAGAAGAACGGCATCAAGGTGAAC
TTCAAGATCCGCCACAACATCGAGGACGGCAGCGTGCAGCTCGCCGACCACTACCAGCAGAACACCCCCA
TCGGCGACGGCCCCGTGCTGCTGCCCGACAACCACTACCTGAGCACCCAGTCCGCCCTGAGCAAAGACCC
CAACGAGAAGCGCGATCACATGGTCCTGCTGGAGTTCGTGACCGCCGCCGGGATCACTCTCGGCATGGAC
GAGCTGTACAAGTAAAGCGGCCGCGACTCTAGATCATAATCAGCCATACCACATTTGTAGAGGTTTTACT
TGCTTTATCTCTAGACTGAGAACTTCAGGGTGAGTTTGGGGACCCTTGATTGTTCTTTCTTTTTCGCTAT
TGAAAAATTCATGTTATATGGAGGGGGCAAAGTTTTCAGGGTGTTGTTTAGAATGGGAAGATGTCCCTTG
TATCACCATGGACCCTCATGATAATTTTGTTTCTTTCACTTTCTACTCTGTTGACAACCATTGTCTCCTC
TTATTTTCTTTTCATTTTCTGTAACTTTTTTCGTTAAACTTTAGCTTGCATTTGTAACGAATTTTTAAAT
TCACTTTCGTTTATTTGTCAGATTGTAAGTACTTTCTCTAATCACTTTTTTTTCAAGGCAATCAGGGTAA
TTATATTGTACTTCAGCACAGTTTTAGAGAACAATTGTTATAATTAAATGATAAGGTAGAATATTTCTGC
ATATAAATTCTGGCTGGCGTGGAAATATTCTTATTGGTAGAAACAACTACATCCTGGTAATCATCCTGCC
TTTCTCTTTATGGTTACAATGATATACACTGTTTGAGATGAGGATAAAATACTCTGAGTCCAAACCGGGC
CCCTCTGCTAACCATGTTCATGCCTTCTTCTTTTTCCTACAGCTCCTGGGCAACGTGCTGGTTGTTGTGC
TGTCTCATCATTTTGGCAAAGAATTCACTCCTCAGGTGCAGGCTGCCTATCAGAAGGTGGTGGCTGGTGT
GGCCAATGCCCTGGCTCACAAATACCACTGAGATCTTTTTCCCTCTGCCAAAAATTATGGGGACATCATG
AAGCCCCTTGAGCATCTGACTTCTGGGTAATAAAGGAAATTTATTTTCATTGCAATAGTGTGTGGGAATT
TTTTGTGTCTCTCACTCGGAAGGACATATGGGAGGGCAAATCATTTAAAACATCAGAATGAGTATTTGGT
TTAGAGTTTGGCAACATATGCCATATGCTGGCTGCCATGAACAAAGGTGGCTATAAAGAGGTCATCAGTA
TATGAAACAGCCCCCTGCTGTCCATTCCTTATTCCATAGAAAAGCCTTGACTTGAGGTTAGATTTTTTTT
ATATTTTGTTTTGTGTTATTTTTTTCTTTAACATCCCTAAAATTTTCCTTACATGTTTTACTAGCCAGAT
TTTTCCTCCTCTCCTGACTACTCCCAGTCATAGCTGTCCCTCTTCTCTTATGAACTCGACTGCATTAATG
AATCGGCCAACGCGCGGGGAGAGGCGGTTTGCGTATTGGGCGCTCTTCCGCTTCCTCGCTCACTGACTCG
CTGCGCTCGGTCGTTCGGCTGCGGCGAGCGGTATCAGCTCACTCAAAGGCGGTAATACGGTTATCCACAG
AATCAGGGGATAACGCAGGAAAGAACATGTGAGCAAAAGGCCAGCAAAAGGCCAGGAACCGTAAAAAGGC
CGCGTTGCTGGCGTTTTTCCATAGGCTCCGCCCCCCTGACGAGCATCACAAAAATCGACGCTCAAGTCAG
AGGTGGCGAAACCCGACAGGACTATAAAGATACCAGGCGTTTCCCCCTGGAAGCTCCCTCGTGCGCTCTC
CTGTTCCGACCCTGCCGCTTACCGGATACCTGTCCGCCTTTCTCCCTTCGGGAAGCGTGGCGCTTTCTCA
ATGCTCACGCTGTAGGTATCTCAGTTCGGTGTAGGTCGTTCGCTCCAAGCTGGGCTGTGTGCACGAACCC
CCCGTTCAGCCCGACCGCTGCGCCTTATCCGGTAACTATCGTCTTGAGTCCAACCCGGTAAGACACGACT
TATCGCCACTGGCAGCAGCCACTGGTAACAGGATTAGCAGAGCGAGGTATGTAGGCGGTGCTACAGAGTT
CTTGAAGTGGTGGCCTAACTACGGCTACACTAGAAGGACAGTATTTGGTATCTGCGCTCTGCTGAAGCCA
GTTACCTTCGGAAAAAGAGTTGGTAGCTCTTGATCCGGCAAACAAACCACCGCTGGTAGCGGTGGTTTTT
TTGTTTGCAAGCAGCAGATTACGCGCAGAAAAAAAGGATCTCAAGAAGATCCTTTGATCTTTTCTACGGG
GTCTGACGCTCAGTGGAACGAAAACTCACGTTAAGGGATTTTGGTCATGAGATTATCAAAAAGGATCTTC
ACCTAGATCCTTTTAAATTAAAAATGAAGTTTTAAATCAATCTAAAGTATATATGAGTAAACTTGGTCTG
ACAGTTACCAATGCTTAATCAGTGAGGCACCTATCTCAGCGATCTGTCTATTTCGTTCATCCATAGTTGC
CTGACTCCCCGTCGTGTAGATAACTACGATACGGGAGGGCTTACCATCTGGCCCCAGTGCTGCAATGATA
CCGCGAGACCCACGCTCACCGGCTCCAGATTTATCAGCAATAAACCAGCCAGCCGGAAGGGCCGAGCGCA
GAAGTGGTCCTGCAACTTTATCCGCCTCCATCCAGTCTATTAATTGTTGCCGGGAAGCTAGAGTAAGTAG
TTCGCCAGTTAATAGTTTGCGCAACGTTGTTGCCATTGCTACAGGCATCGTGGTGTCACGCTCGTCGTTT
GGTATGGCTTCATTCAGCTCCGGTTCCCAACGATCAAGGCGAGTTACATGATCCCCCATGTTGTGCAAAA
AAGCGGTTAGCTCCTTCGGTCCTCCGATCGTTGTCAGAAGTAAGTTGGCCGCAGTGTTATCACTCATGGT
TATGGCAGCACTGCATAATTCTCTTACTGTCATGCCATCCGTAAGATGCTTTTCTGTGACTGGTGAGTAC
TCAACCAAGTCATTCTGAGAATAGTGTATGCGGCGACCGAGTTGCTCTTGCCCGGCGTCAATACGGGATA
ATACCGCGCCACATAGCAGAACTTTAAAAGTGCTCATCATTGGAAAACGTTCTTCGGGGCGAAAACTCTC
AAGGATCTTACCGCTGTTGAGATCCAGTTCGATGTAACCCACTCGTGCACCCAACTGATCTTCAGCATCT
TTTACTTTCACCAGCGTTTCTGGGTGAGCAAAAACAGGAAGGCAAAATGCCGCAAAAAAGGGAATAAGGG
CGACACGGAAATGTTGAATACTCATACTCTTCCTTTTTCAATATTATTGAAGCATTTATCAGGGTTATTG
TCTCATGAGCGGATACATATTTGAATGTATTTAGAAAAATAAACAAATAGGGGTTCCGCGCACATTTCCC
CGAAAAGTGCCACCTGACGTCTAAGAAACCATTATTATCATGACATTAACCTATAAAAATAGGCGTATCA
CGAGGCCCTTTCGTCTTCACTCGACGCTCGAGCGCAGGCGCAGTGGAAGGAGGATGGCCGCGCGCGCTGC
CAGCCCAGCCCCCTCTTCTCGACGCTCGGTGGCACAGCTGGGCCACAGCTGGGCGGGGGCGGTGCCTCCG
GGTGGCCCGCTCGCCCTCCTATTGGCCGGACGCCAAAGCCCCGCCCCGTGGCTTTTCCTCCCCCAACCCT
GATTCGGCCGCTTCGCATCCCGCTAGCTCCTCCCAGACCTTCGGCCGCCTCCACACGCCTCCGGATTGGC
CCGCTGCGGAGCTCCGGCCCACAACGCAAACCGCGGACACTGTGGAGTCCAGAGCTTTGGGCAGATGGAG
GGCCTTTTATTCGCGAGGGTCGGGGGTGGGGGTCCTAGGTGGGGACAGACAATAAATACCGAGGAATGTC
GGGGTCTCAGTGCATCCAAAACGTGGATTGGGGTTGTTGGGGGTCCTGTAGCCTGTCAGCGAGTCGGAGG
ACGAGGTCAATAAATATCCAAACCGCCGAAGCGGGCGGAGCCGGCTGGGGCTCCGAGAGCAGCGCAAGTG
AGGAGGGGGGCGCGGGATCCCCGAAAAAGCGGGTTTGGCAAAAGCAAATTTCCCGAGTAAGCAGGCAGAG
ATCGCGCCAGACGCTCCCCAGAGCAGGGCGTCATGCACAAGAAAGCTTTGCACTTTGCGAACCAACGATA
GGTGGGGGTGCGTGGAGGATGGAACACGGACGGCCCGGCTTGCTGCCTTCCCAGGCCTGCAGTTTGCCCA
TCCACGTCAGGGCCTCAGCCTGGCCGAAAGAAAGAAATGGTCTGTGATCCCCCGTCGAGCAGCAGCAGCA
GCAGCAGCAGCAGCAGCAGCAGCAGCAGCAGCAGCAGCAGCAGCAGCAGTCGAGCAGCAGCAGCAGCAGC
AGCAGCAGCAGCAGCAGCAGCAGCAGCAGCAGCAGCAGCAGCAGTCGAGCAGCAGCAGCAGCAGCAGCAG
CAGCAGCAGCAGCAGCAGCAGCAGCAGCAGCAGCAGCAGTCGAGCAGCAGCAGCAGCAGCAGCAGCAGCA
GCAGCAGCAGCAGCAGCAGCAGCAGCAGCAGCAGTCGAGCAGCAGCAGCAGCAGCAGCAGCAGCAGCAGC
AGCAGCAGCAGCAGCAGCAGCAGCAGCAGTCGAGCAGCAGCAGCAGCAGCAGCAGCAGCAGCAGCAGCAG
CAGCAGCAGCAGCAGCAGCAGCAGTCGAGCAGCAGCAGCAGCAGCAGCAGCAGCAGCAGCAGCAGCAGCA
GCAGCAGCAGCAGCAGCAGTCGAGCAGCAGCAGCAGCAGCAGCAGCAGCAGCAGCAGCAGCAGCAGCAGC
AGCAGCAGCAGCAGTCGAGCAGCAGCAGCAGCAGCAGCAGCAGCAGCAGCAGCAGCAGCAGCAGCAGCAG
CAGCAGCAGTCGAGCAGCAGCAGCAGCAGCAGCAGCAGCAGCAGCAGCAGCAGCAGCAGCAGCAGCAGCA
GCAGTCGAGCAGCAGCAGCAGCAGCAGCAGCAGCAGCAGCAGCAGCAGCAGCAGCAGCAGCAGCAGCAGT
CGAGCAGCAGCAGCAGCAGCAGCAGCAGCAGCAGCAGCAGCAGCAGCAGCAGCAGCAGCAGCAGTCGAGC
AGCAGCAGCAGCAGCAGCAGCAGCAGCAGCAGCAGCAGCAGCAGCAGCAGCAGCAGCAGTCGAGCAGCAG
CAGCAGCAGCAGCAGCAGCAGCAGCAGCAGCAGCAGCAGCAGCAGCAGCAGCAGTCGAGCAGCAGCAGCA
GCAGCAGCAGCAGCAGCAGCAGCAGCAGCAGCAGCAGCAGCAGCAGCAGTCGAGCAGCAGCAGCAGCAGC
AGCAGCAGCAGCAGCAGCAGCAGCAGCAGCAGCAGCAGCAGCAGTCGAGCAGCAGCAGCAGCAGCAGCAG
CAGCAGCAGCAGCAGCAGCAGCAGCAGCAGCAGCAGCAGTCGAGCAGCAGCAGCAGCAGCAGCAGCAGCA
GCAGCAGCAGCAGCAGCAGCAGCAGCAGCAGCAGTCGAGCAGCAGCAGCAGCAGCAGCAGCAGCAGCAGC
AGCAGCAGCAGCAGCAGCAGCAGCAGCAGTCGAGCAGCAGCAGCAGCAGCAGCAGCAGCAGCAGCAGCAG
CAGCAGCAGCAGCAGCAGCAGCAGTCGAGCAGCAGCAGCAGCAGCAGCAGCAGCAGCAGCAGCAGCAGCA
GCAGCAGCAGCAGCAGCAGTCGAGCAGCAGCAGCAGCAGCAGCAGCAGCAGCAGCAGCAGCAGCAGCAGC
AGCAGCAGCAGCAGTCGAGCAGCAGCAGCAGCAGCAGCAGCAGCAGCAGCAGCAGCAGCAGCAGCAGCAG
CAGCAGCAGTCGAGCAGCAGCAGCAGCAGCAGCAGCAGCAGCAGCAGCAGCAGCAGCAGCAGCAGCAGCA
GCAGTCGAGCAGCAGCAGCAGCAGCAGCAGCAGCAGCAGCAGCAGCAGCAGCAGCAGCAGCAGCAGCAGT
CGAGCAGCAGCAGCAGCAGCAGCAGCAGCAGCAGCAGCAGCAGCAGCAGCAGCAGCAGCAGCAGTCGAGC
AGCAGCAGCAGCAGCAGCAGCAGCAGCAGCAGCAGCAGCAGCAGCAGCAGCAGCAGCAGTCGAGCAGCAG
CAGCAGCAGCAGCAGCAGCAGCAGCAGCAGCAGCAGCAGCAGCAGCAGCAGCAGTCGAGCAGCAGCAGCA
GCAGCAGCAGCAGCAGCAGCAGCAGCAGCAGCAGCAGCAGCAGCAGCAGTCGAGCAGCAGCAGCAGCAGC
AGCAGCAGCAGCAGCAGCAGCAGCAGCAGCAGCAGCAGCAGCAGTCGAGCAGCAGCAGCAGCAGCAGCAG
CAGCAGCAGCAGCAGCAGCAGCAGCAGCAGCAGCAGCAGTCGAGCAGCAGCAGCAGCAGCAGCAGCAGCA
GCAGCAGCAGCAGCAGCAGCAGCAGCAGCAGCAGTCGAGCAGCAGCAGCAGCAGCAGCAGCAGCAGCAGC
AGCAGCAGCAGCAGCAGCAGCAGCAGCAGTCGAGCAGCAGCAGCAGCAGCAGCAGCAGCAGCAGCAGCAG
CAGCAGCAGCAGCAGCAGCAGCAGTCGAGCAGCAGCAGCAGCAGCAGCAGCAGCAGCAGCAGCAGCAGCA
GCAGCAGCAGCAGCAGCAGTCGAGCAGCAGCAGCAGCAGCAGCAGCAGCAGCAGCAGCAGCAGCAGCAGC
AGCAGCAGCAGCAGTCGAGCAGCAGCAGCAGCAGCAGCAGCAGCAGCAGCAGCAGCAGCAGCAGCAGCAG
CAGCAGCAGTCGAGCAGCAGCAGCAGCAGCAGCAGCAGCAGCAGCAGCAGCAGCAGCAGCAGCAGCAGCA
GCAGTCGAGCAGCAGCAGCAGCAGCAGCAGCAGCAGCAGCAGCAGCAGCAGCAGCAGCAGCAGCAGCAGT
CGAGCAGCAGCAGCAGCAGCAGCAGCAGCAGCAGCAGCAGCAGCAGCAGCAGCAGCAGCAGCAGTCGAGC
AGCAGCAGCAGCAGCAGCAGCAGCAGCAGCAGCAGCAGCAGCAGCAGCAGCAGCAGCAGTCGAGCAGCAG
CAGCAGCAGCAGCAGCAGCAGCAGCAGCAGCAGCAGCAGCAGCAGCAGCAGCAGTCGAGCAGCAGCAGCA
GCAGCAGCAGCAGCAGCAGCAGCAGCAGCAGCAGCAGCAGCAGCAGCAGTCGAGCAGCAGCAGCAGCAGC
AGCAGCAGCAGCAGCAGCAGCAGCAGCAGCAGCAGCAGCAGCAGTCGAGCAGCAGCAGCAGCAGCAGCAG
CAGCAGCAGCAGCAGCAGCAGCAGCAGCAGCAGCAGCAGTCGAGCAGCAGCAGCAGCAGCAGCAGCAGCA
GCAGCAGCAGCAGCAGCAGCAGCAGCAGCAGCAGTCGAGCAGCAGCAGCAGCAGCAGCAGCAGCAGCAGC
AGCAGCAGCAGCAGCAGCAGCAGCAGCAGTCGAGCAGCAGCAGCAGCAGCAGCAGCAGCAGCAGCAGCAG
CAGCAGCAGCAGCAGCAGCAGCAGTCGACATTCCCGGCTACAAGGACCCTTCGAGCCCCGTTCGCCGGCC
GCGGACCCGGCCCCTCCCTCCCCGGCCGCTAGGGGGCGGGCCCGGATCACAGGACTGGAGCTGGGCGGAG
ACCCACGCTCGGAGCGGTTGTGAACTGGCAGGCGGTGGGCGCGGCTTCTGTGCCGTGCCCCGGGCACTCA
GTCTTCCAACGGGGCCCCGGAGTCGAAGACAGTTCTAGGGTTCAGGGAGCGCGGGCGGCTCCTGGGCGGC
GCCAGACTGCGGTGAGTTGGCCGGCGTGGGCCACCAACCCAATGCAGCCCAGGGCGGCGGCACGAGACAG
AACAACGGCGAACAGGAGCAGGGAAAGCGCCTCCGATAGGCCAGGCCTAGGGACCTGCGGGGAGAGGGCG
AGGTCAACACCCGGCATGGGCCTCTGATTGGCTCCTGGGACTCGCCCCGCCTACGCCCATAGGTGGGCCC
GCACTCTTCCCTGCGCCCCGCCCCCGCCCCAACAGCCTACAGCTGTTGTTAGTCCACTCGCACGCCTCGA
ATCCCGTCCGAACTCGTCATTGGCTGCTTCCTAGCGGCCTGTGTTGATTGGCTGCCCGAAGATCCGCCCT
CCTGCCGTGGGCCCAGCCCCGCAAATGCGCAGCTAAGCGGGTGGCACGGGGCGGGTGGAGCGCGGGGCGC
GACGGCGGAGGGGGGCGTGGGCAGCCGGACGTACCCTGGCAGGGAGCAGCAGGTGGCGGCGGTGCATGGG
GCCTGGCCCCACCAGCGGGCACTGGCCCACAGCCACGGCCGGGGGGCCATCTAGCTGGAGAGAGAAGGGA
CAGGTGACCCGATCGGAGCCCAGCCCAGCCCTCAGCGGTGGGGCGAGAGACAGCGAGCGGAATCGAGGTT
GGGGAGGTTATCTAGGGAGATCCCGGAGGGAATCTGGTGAGGCCTGAACGGAGGGAGATCTGGGGCTGAA
TAAAGGGCTTCTGCCCTCTAAAGTCGCAAAGACGTAGGGTGAGCCCTATATCTGGACGGGGAGACCAGGA
GCCAGGGAGGGGATCTGCAGAATGGGCAGCAGGTCTGAGGCAGGGGAAAGAGAGGGGTCTTACATGGGAA
GGTGGATCCGTGGCCCGGGGACTGGGGACCCCCGTGACAGCTGGAAGGAGAAGAAAGAGGCATAGGGCGC
GTGGAGGGGCGAAGGAGGGCGGTGGCGCGGCGTGCCCCAGCGTGGGTCCCTTCCCTCCTCCAGGTGTCTA
TACACGCCCCGCGGAGCAGACGGCCCACCTCCTCCCGGTCCTCCGGGGAAGGGGACACATGAGGGACTCA
CCTGTGGCTCCCTCTGCCTGCAGCAACTCCATCCGCTCCTGCAACTGCCGGACGTGTGCCTCTAGGTCCC
GGTTCCGAGCCTCTGCCTCGCGTAGTTGACTGTGGGGAGGTAAGGACGGTGAGTCCGTCCGGGCCGGACG
AGAGGGGCTGCCAAGGGTTGCCACCGGCCCGCATCCCGGCCCCGGCCCCGGCCCCGATCCCGACCTGGCG
AAGTTCTGGTTGTCCGTGCGGATGGCCTCCATCTCCCGGCTCAGGCTCTGCCGGGTGAGCACCTCCTCCT
CCAGGGCTTCCTGGAGCTCCCGCAGCGTCACCTCGGCCTCAGCCTGATCTGAGTCCGGTAGCTCGACGCG
GCCG
Features (pLannotate 1.2.2; 15 found; start..end, strand, type, name):
     77..122     -  promoter       TRE3GV promoter (fragment): 3rd-generation Tet-responsive promoter that can be activated by binding of Tet-On® 3G, optimized for retroviral and lentiviral vectors
    136..406     +  protein_bind   tetracycline response element: contains seven copies of the tetracycline operator tetO tetracycline repressor TetR
    417..434     +  misc_feature   MCS (fragment): pUC18/19 multiple cloning site
    439..476     +  promoter       minimal CMV promoter: human cytomegalovirus (CMV) immediate early promoter
    570..601     +  misc_feature   MCS (fragment): pUC18/19 multiple cloning site
    626..1345    +  CDS            EGFP: the original enhanced GFP (Yang et al., 1996) mammalian codon-optimized
   1430..2002    +  intron         β-globin intron: intron from rabbit β-globin gene
   2006..2128    +  CDS            HBB: HBB_COLGU - Experimental evidence at transcript level: Swiss-Prot protein existence level 2. Involved in oxygen transport from the lung to the various peripheral tissues. From Colobus guereza (Mantled guereza) (Eastern black-and-white colobus monkey).
   2199..2254    +  polyA_signal   β-globin poly(A) signal: rabbit β-globin polyadenylation signal (Gil and Proudfoot, 1987)
   2580..2633    -  CDS            lacI (fragment): lac repressor; lacI; The lac repressor binds to the lac operator to inhibit transcription in E. coli. This inhibition can be relieved by adding lactose or isopropyl-β-D-thiogalactopyranoside (IPTG).
   2816..3404    -  rep_origin     ori: high-copy-number ColE1/pMB1/pBR322/pUC origin of replication
   3575..4435    -  CDS            AmpR: β-lactamase; bla; confers resistance to ampicillin, carbenicillin, and related antibiotics
   4436..4540    -  promoter       AmpR promoter: bla
   9837..10190   -  CDS            DMPK (fragment): DMPK_HUMAN - Also known as DM1PK, MDPK. Experimental evidence at protein level: Swiss-Prot protein existence level 1. Non-receptor serine/threonine protein kinase which is necessary for the maintenance of skeletal muscle structure and function. May play a role in myocyte differentiation and survival by regulating the integrity of the nuclear envelope and the expression of muscle-specific genes. May also phosphorylate PPP1R12A and inhibit the myosin phosphatase activity to regulate myosin phosphorylation. Also critical to the modulation of cardiac contractility and to the maintenance of proper
  10196..10212   -  misc_feature   MCS (fragment): multiple cloning site
